Addgene plasmid #152192: pGBW-m4133574
Purpose: Mammalian expression plasmid for SARS-CoV-2 E (envelope)
Depositing lab: Ginkgo Bioworks & Benjie Chen. Depositing organization: Ginkgo Bioworks.
Backbone
  Vector backbone: pTwist_CMV_Hygro_6
  Backbone size w/o insert (bp): 6525
  Vector type: Mammalian Expression
  Selectable markers: Hygromycin
Growth in bacteria
  Bacterial resistance: Ampicillin, 100 μg/mL
  Growth temperature: 37°C
  Growth strain: DH5alpha
  Copy number: High Copy
Gene/Insert
  Gene/Insert name: SARS-CoV-2 E (envelope) (alt names: envelope protein; E protein)
  Species: Severe acute respiratory syndrome coronavirus 2
  Insert size (bp): 221
  Mutation: wt
  Entrez Gene: E (a.k.a. GU280_gp04)
  Promoter: CMV
  Tag / fusion protein: Cleavable TEV;CBP (C terminal on backbone)
  Cloning method: Unknown
Resource information
  A portion of this plasmid was derived from a plasmid made by: GinkgoBioworks
Depositor comments: NCBI reference sequence: YP_009724392.1
How to cite: pGBW-m4133574 was a gift from Ginkgo Bioworks & Benjie Chen (Addgene plasmid # 152192 ; http://n2t.net/addgene:152192 ; RRID:Addgene_152192)
