[The description below was written by a language model from this plasmid's Addgene catalogue record and pLannotate feature annotations shown in this document.]
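Description:
pGBW-m4133574 is a mammalian expression plasmid built on the pTwist_CMV_Hygro_6 backbone that carries the wild-type envelope (E) gene of SARS-CoV-2. It is maintained in E. coli as a high-copy plasmid through a ColE1/pUC-type origin and selected with ampicillin via a full-length β-lactamase gene. For selection in mammalian cells it carries a separate cassette in which the human ubiquitin C promoter drives a hygromycin B phosphotransferase gene, followed by a synthetic polyadenylation signal.

The E coding sequence sits at the start of the numbered sequence, immediately downstream of the CMV enhancer and CMV promoter elements annotated at the end of the circular map, so transcription runs across the origin of numbering into the insert. The catalogue lists a C-terminal, backbone-encoded tag consisting of a TEV protease cleavage site followed by a calmodulin-binding peptide (CBP). The feature table detects only a short CBP fragment just after the E open reading frame and does not annotate the TEV site separately. This arrangement would allow calcium-dependent capture of the fusion on calmodulin resin and subsequent removal of the tag by TEV cleavage. An SV40 poly(A) signal lies downstream of the insert but is annotated on the opposite strand. The expression unit is flanked by T7 and rrnG bacterial terminators, an upstream synthetic poly(A) signal and short 5' and 3' β-globin insulator elements, which help isolate it from neighbouring transcription.

E is a small viroporin involved in virion assembly and morphogenesis. The plasmid suits transient or hygromycin-selected stable expression of tagged E protein in mammalian cells, for example for purification or interaction studies, though the record states only mammalian expression as the purpose.
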