Features (pLannotate 1.2.2; 20 found; start..end, strand, type, name):
      5..229     +  CDS            E: VEMP_SARS2 - Experimental evidence at protein level: Swiss-Prot protein existence level 1. Plays a central role in virus morphogenesis and assembly. Acts as a viroporin and self-assembles in host membranes forming pentameric protein-lipid pores that allow ion transport. Also plays a role in the induction of apoptosis (By similarity). Regulates the localization of S protein at cis-Golgi, the place of virus budding (PubMed:33229438). May act by slowing down the cell secretory pathway (PubMed:33229438). May interfere with tight-junction stability by interacting with host MPP5. This would result i
    257..273     +  CDS            CBP (fragment): calmodulin-binding peptide derived from skeletal muscle myosin light chain kinase; binds calmodulin with nanomolar affinity in the presence of calcium
    397..518     -  polyA_signal   SV40 poly(A) signal: SV40 polyadenylation signal
    541..610     -  CDS            large T antigen (fragment): large T antigen from SV40 (simian virus 40)
    633..679     +  terminator     T7 terminator: transcription terminator for bacteriophage T7 RNA polymerase
    709..845     +  terminator     rrnG terminator: transcription terminator from the E. coli ribosomal RNA rrnG operon (Albrechtsen et al., 1991)
    890..961     +  misc_feature   3' β-globin insulator: insulator downstream of the human β-globin locus (Farrell et al., 2002)
   1187..1775    -  rep_origin     ori: high-copy-number ColE1/pMB1/pBR322/pUC origin of replication
   1947..2011    -  CDS            bla(M) (fragment): β-lactamase lacking the signal sequence; bla(M); allows cytosolic expression of β-lactamase
   2275..3484    +  promoter       UbC promoter: human ubiquitin C promoter
   3494..4515    +  CDS            HygR (fragment): hygromycin B phosphotransferase confers resistance to hygromycin
   4543..4591    +  polyA_signal   poly(A) signal: synthetic polyadenylation signal
   4857..5717    +  CDS            AmpR: β-lactamase; bla; confers resistance to ampicillin, carbenicillin, and related antibiotics
   5730..5866    +  terminator     rrnG terminator: transcription terminator from the E. coli ribosomal RNA rrnG operon (Albrechtsen et al., 1991)
   6011..6082    +  misc_feature   5' β-globin insulator: insulator upstream of the human β-globin locus (Farrell et al., 2002)
   6087..6133    -  terminator     T7 terminator: transcription terminator for bacteriophage T7 RNA polymerase
   6151..6199    -  polyA_signal   poly(A) signal: synthetic polyadenylation signal
   6280..6583    +  enhancer       CMV enhancer: human cytomegalovirus immediate early enhancer
   6656..6673    -  promoter       CMV promoter (fragment): human cytomegalovirus (CMV) immediate early promoter
   6736..6787    +  promoter       CMVd2 promoter: truncated human cytomegalovirus (CMV) immediate early promoter that yields moderately reduced expression relative to the full-length promoter
>Addgene plasmid #152192 | pGBW-m4133574 | depositor full sequence | sequence record 295204 | Full Sequence
CACCATGTACAGCTTTGTATCTGAAGAGACAGGCACTCTCATCGTTAATTCAGTGTTGCTGTTCCTGGCA
TTTGTGGTCTTCCTTTTAGTGACCCTAGCGATACTGACGGCCCTCCGGCTGTGCGCTTATTGTTGTAACA
TTGTCAACGTTAGTCTCGTGAAGCCCTCGTTCTACGTTTATTCCCGCGTGAAAAATCTAAACAGCTCCCG
TGTGCCTGATCTTCTTGTCGAAAACCTTTACTTTCAGTCGAAGAGGCGATGGAAAAAGAATTTTATCGCG
GTGAGTGCAGCCAACAGATTCAAAAAGATATCCTCGTCTGGTGCCCTCTAAGGATCCGCAGGCCTCTGCT
AGCTTGACTGACTGAGATACAGCGTACCTTCAGCTCACAGACATGATAAGATACATTGATGAGTTTGGAC
AAACCACAACTAGAATGCAGTGAAAAAAATGCTTTATTTGTGAAATTTGTGATGCTATTGCTTTATTTGT
AACCATTATAAGCTGCAATAAACAAGTTAACAACAACAATTGCATTCATTTTATGTTTCAGGTTCAGGGG
GAGGTGTGGGAGGTTTTTTAAAGCAAGTAAAACCTCTACAAATGTGGTATTGGCCCATCTCTATCGGTAT
CGTAGCATAACCCCTTGGGGCCTCTAAACGGGTCTTGAGGGGTTTTTTGTGCCCCTCGGGCCGGATTGCT
ATCTACCGGCATTGGCGCAGAAAAAAATGCCTGATGCGACGCTGCGCGTCTTATACTCCCACATATGCCA
GATTCAGCAACGGATACGGCTTCCCCAACTTGCCCACTTCCATACGTGTCCTCCTTACCAGAAATTTATC
CTTAAGGTCGTCAGCTATCCTGCAGGCGATCTCTCGATTTCGATCAAGACATTCCTTTAATGGTCTTTTC
TGGACACCACTAGGGGTCAGAAGTAGTTCATCAAACTTTCTTCCCTCCCTAATCTCATTGGTTACCTTGG
GCTATCGAAACTTAATTAACCAGTCAAGTCAGCTACTTGGCGAGATCGACTTGTCTGGGTTTCGACTACG
CTCAGAATTGCGTCAGTCAAGTTCGATCTGGTCCTTGCTATTGCACCCGTTCTCCGATTACGAGTTTCAT
TTAAATCATGTGAGCAAAAGGCCAGCAAAAGGCCAGGAACCGTAAAAAGGCCGCGTTGCTGGCGTTTTTC
CATAGGCTCCGCCCCCCTGACGAGCATCACAAAAATCGACGCTCAAGTCAGAGGTGGCGAAACCCGACAG
GACTATAAAGATACCAGGCGTTTCCCCCTGGAAGCTCCCTCGTGCGCTCTCCTGTTCCGACCCTGCCGCT
TACCGGATACCTGTCCGCCTTTCTCCCTTCGGGAAGCGTGGCGCTTTCTCATAGCTCACGCTGTAGGTAT
CTCAGTTCGGTGTAGGTCGTTCGCTCCAAGCTGGGCTGTGTGCACGAACCCCCCGTTCAGCCCGACCGCT
GCGCCTTATCCGGTAACTATCGTCTTGAGTCCAACCCGGTAAGACACGACTTATCGCCACTGGCAGCAGC
CACTGGTAACAGGATTAGCAGAGCGAGGTATGTAGGCGGTGCTACAGAGTTCTTGAAGTGGTGGCCTAAC
TACGGCTACACTAGAAGAACAGTATTTGGTATCTGCGCTCTGCTGAAGCCAGTTACCTTCGGAAAAAGAG
TTGGTAGCTCTTGATCCGGCAAACAAACCACCGCTGGTAGCGGTGGTTTTTTTGTTTGCAAGCAGCAGAT
TACGCGCAGAAAAAAAGGATCTCAAGAAGATCCTTTGATCTTTTCTACGGGGTCTGACGCTCAGTGGAAC
GAAAACTCACGTTAAGGGATTTTGGTCATGAGATTATCAAAAAGGATCTTCACCTAGATCCTTTTAAATT
AAAAATGAAGTTTTAAATCAATCTAAAGTATATATGAGTAAACTTGGTCTGACAGTTACCAATGCTTAAT
CAGTGAGGCACCTATCTCAGCGATCTGTCTATTTCGTTCATCCATAGTTGCATTTAAATTTCCGAACTCT
CCAAGGCCCTCGTCGGAAAATCTTCAAACCTTTCGTCCGATCCATCTTGCAGGCTACCTCTCGAACGAAC
TATCGCAAGTCTCTTGGCCGGCCTTGCGCCTTGGCTATTGCTTGGCAGCGCCTATCGCCAGGTATTACTC
CAATCCCGAATATCCGAGATCGGGATCACCCGAGAGAAGTTCAACCTACATCCTCAATCCCGATCTATCC
GAGATCCGAGGAATATCGAAATCGGGGCGCGCCTGGCCTCCGCGCCGGGTTTTGGCGCCTCCCGCGGGCG
CCCCCCTCGTCACGGCGAGCGCTGCCACGTCAGACGAAGGGCGCAGGAGCGTCCTGATCCTTCCGCCCGG
ACGCTCAGGACAGCGGCCCGCTGCTCATAAGACTCGGCCTTAGAACCCCAGTATCAGCAGAAGGACATTT
TAGGACGGGACTTGGGTGACTCTAGGGCACTGGTTTTCTTTCCAGAGAGCGGAACAGGCGAGGAAAAGTA
GTCCCTTCTCGGCGATTCTGCGGAGGGATCTCCGTGGGGCGGTGAACGCCGATGATTATATAAGGACGCG
CCGGGTGTGGCACAGCTAGTTCCGTCGCAGCCGGGATTTGGGTCGCGGTTCTTGTTTGTGGATCGCTGTG
ATCGTCACTTGGTGAGTAGCGGGCTGCTGGGCTGGCCGGGGCTTTCGTGGCCGCCGGGCCGCTCGGTGGG
ACGGAAGCGTGTGGAGAGACCGCCAAGGGCTGTAGTCTGGGTCCGCGAGCAAGGTTGCCCTGAACTGGGG
GTTGGGGGGAGCGCAGCAAAATGGCGGCTGTTCCCGAGTCTTGAATGGAAGACGCTTGTGAGGCGGGCTG
TGAGGTCGTTGAAACAAGGTGGGGGGCATGGTGGGCGGCAAGAACCCAAGGTCTTGAGCCCTTCGCTAAT
GCGGGAAAGCTCTTATTCGGGTGAGATGGGCTGGGCACCATCTGGGGACCCTGACGTGAAGTTTGTCACT
GACTGGAGAACTCGGTTTGTCGTCTGTTGCGGGGGCGGCAGTTATGGCGGTGCCGTTGGGCAGTGCACCC
GTACCTTTGGGAGCGCGCGCCCTCGTCGTGTCGTGACGTCACCCGTTCTGTTGGCTTATAATGCAGGGTG
GGGCCACCTGCCGGTAGGTGTGCGGTAGGCTTTTCTCCGTCGCAGGACGCAGGGTTCGGGCCTAGGGTAG
GCTCTCCTGAATCGACAGGCGCCGGACCTCTGGTGAGGGGAGGGATAAGTGAGGCGTCAGTTTCTTTGGT
CGGTTTTATGTACCTATCTTCTTAAGTAGCTGAAGCTCCGGTTTTGAACTATGCGCTCGGGGTTGGCGAG
TGTGTTTTGTGAAGTTTTTTAGGCACCTTTTGAAATGTAATCATTTGGGTCAATATGTAATTTTCAGTGT
TAGACTTGTAAATTGTCCGCTAAATTCTGGCCGTTTTTGGCTTTTTTGTTAGACAACATGGGTAAAAAGC
CTGAACTCACCGCGACGTCTGTCGAGAAGTTTCTGATCGAAAAGTTCGACAGCGTCTCCGACCTGATGCA
GCTCTCGGAGGGCGAAGAATCTCGTGCTTTCAGCTTCGATGTAGGAGGGCGTGGATATGTCCTGCGGGTA
AATAGCTGCGCCGATGGTTTCTACAAAGATCGTTATGTTTATCGGCACTTTGCATCCGCCGCGCTCCCGA
TTCCGGAAGTGCTTGACATTGGGGAGTTCAGCGAGAGCCTGACCTATTGCATCTCCCGCCGTGCACAGGG
TGTCACGTTGCAAGACCTGCCTGAAACCGAACTGCCCGCTGTTCTGCAGCCGGTCGCGGAGGCAATGGAT
GCCATCGCTGCCGCCGATCTTAGCCAGACGAGCGGGTTCGGCCCATTCGGACCGCAAGGAATCGGTCAAT
ACACTACATGGCGTGATTTCATATGCGCGATTGCTGATCCCCATGTGTATCACTGGCAAACTGTGATGGA
CGACACCGTCAGTGCGTCCGTCGCGCAGGCTCTCGATGAGCTGATGCTTTGGGCCGAGGACTGCCCCGAA
GTCCGGCACCTCGTGCACGCGGATTTCGGCTCCAACAATGTCCTGACGGACAATGGCCGCATAACAGCGG
TCATTGACTGGAGCGAGGCGATGTTCGGGGATTCCCAATACGAGGTCGCCAACATCTTCTTCTGGAGGCC
GTGGTTGGCTTGTATGGAGCAGCAGACGCGCTACTTCGAGCGGAGGCATCCGGAGCTTGCAGGATCGCCC
CGGCTCCGGGCGTATATGCTCCGCATTGGTCTTGACCAACTCTATCAGAGCTTGGTTGACGGCAATTTCG
ATGATGCAGCTTGGGCGCAGGGTCGATGCGACGCAATCGTCCGATCCGGAGCCGGGACTGTCGGGCGTAC
ACAAATCGCCCGCAGAAGCGCCGCCGTCTGGACCGATGGCTGTGTAGAAGTACTCGCCGATAGTGGAAAC
CGACGCCCCAGCACTCGTCCGAGGGCAAAGGAATAAGCTAGTATGTAAGCCTAGTCTTAGATAATAAAAT
CGCTATCCATCGAAGATGGATGTGTGTTGGTTTTTTGTGTGTGTAACGCTAGGCGCGCCTGGTGTACCGA
GAACGATCCTCTCAGTGCGAGTCTCGACGATCCATATCGTTGCTTGGCAGTCAGCCAGTCGGAATCCAGC
TTGGGACCCAGGAAGTCCAATCGTCAGATATTGTACTCAAGCCTGGTCACGGCAGCGTACCGATCTGTTT
AAACCTAGATATTGATAGTCTGATCGGTCAACGTATAATCGAGTCCTAGCTTTTGCAAACATCTATCAAG
AGACAGGATCAGCAGGAGGCTTTCGCATGAGTATTCAACATTTCCGTGTCGCCCTTATTCCCTTTTTTGC
GGCATTTTGCCTTCCTGTTTTTGCTCACCCAGAAACGCTGGTGAAAGTAAAAGATGCTGAAGATCAGTTG
GGTGCGCGAGTGGGTTACATCGAACTGGATCTCAACAGCGGTAAGATCCTTGAGAGTTTTCGCCCCGAAG
AACGCTTTCCAATGATGAGCACTTTTAAAGTTCTGCTATGTGGCGCGGTATTATCCCGTATTGACGCCGG
GCAAGAGCAACTCGGTCGCCGCATACACTATTCTCAGAATGACTTGGTTGAGTATTCACCAGTCACAGAA
AAGCATCTTACGGATGGCATGACAGTAAGAGAATTATGCAGTGCTGCCATAACCATGAGTGATAACACTG
CGGCCAACTTACTTCTGACAACGATTGGAGGACCGAAGGAGCTAACCGCTTTTTTGCACAACATGGGGGA
TCATGTAACTCGCCTTGATCGTTGGGAACCGGAGCTGAATGAAGCCATACCAAACGACGAGCGTGACACC
ACGATGCCTGTAGCAATGGCAACAACCTTGCGTAAACTATTAACTGGCGAACTACTTACTCTAGCTTCCC
GGCAACAGTTGATAGACTGGATGGAGGCGGATAAAGTTGCAGGACCACTTCTGCGCTCGGCCCTTCCGGC
TGGCTGGTTTATTGCTGATAAATCTGGAGCCGGTGAGCGTGGGTCTCGCGGTATCATTGCAGCACTGGGG
CCAGATGGTAAGCCCTCCCGTATCGTAGTTATCTACACGACGGGGAGTCAGGCAACTATGGATGAACGAA
ATAGACAGATCGCTGAGATAGGTGCCTCACTGATTAAGCATTGGTAACCGATTCTAGGTGCATTGGCGCA
GAAAAAAATGCCTGATGCGACGCTGCGCGTCTTATACTCCCACATATGCCAGATTCAGCAACGGATACGG
CTTCCCCAACTTGCCCACTTCCATACGTGTCCTCCTTACCAGAAATTTATCCTTAAGATCGTTTAAACTC
GACTCTGGCTCTATCGAATCTCCGTCGTTTCGAGCTTACGCGAACAGCCGTGGCGCTCATTTGCTCGTCG
GGCATCGAATCTCGTCAGCTATCGTCAGCTTACCTTTTTGGCAGCGATCGCGGCTCCCGACATCTTGGAC
CATTAGCTCCACAGGTATCTTCTTCCCTCTAGTGGTCATAACAGCAGCTTCAGCTACCTCTCAATTCAAA
AAACCCCTCAAGACCCGTTTAGAGGCCCCAAGGGGTTATGCTATCAATCGTTGCGTTACACACACAAAAA
ACCAACACACATCCATCTTCGATGGATAGCGATTTTATTATCTAACTGCTGATCGAGTGTAGCCAGATCT
AGTAATCAATTACGGGGTCATTAGTTCATAGCCCATATATGGAGTTCCGCGTTACATAACTTACGGTAAA
TGGCCCGCCTGGCTGACCGCCCAACGACCCCCGCCCATTGACGTCAATAATGACGTATGTTCCCATAGTA
ACGCCAATAGGGACTTTCCATTGACGTCAATGGGTGGAGTATTTACGGTAAACTGCCCACTTGGCAGTAC
ATCAAGTGTATCATATGCCAAGTACGCCCCCTATTGACGTCAATGACGGTAAATGGCCCGCCTGGCATTA
TGCCCAGTACATGACCTTATGGGACTTTCCTACTTGGCAGTACATCTACGTATTAGTCATCGCTATTACC
ATGCTGATGCGGTTTTGGCAGTACATCAATGGGCGTGGATAGCGGTTTGACTCACGGGGATTTCCAAGTC
TCCACCCCATTGACGTCAATGGGAGTTTGTTTTGGCACCAAAATCAACGGGACTTTCCAAAATGTCGTAA
CAACTCCGCCCCATTGACGCAAATGGGCGGTAGGCGTGTACGGTGGGAGGTCTATATAAGCAGAGCTGGT
TTAGTGAACCGTCAGATCAGATCTTTGTCGATCCTACCATCCACTCGACACACCCGCCAGCGGCCGC
